Addgene plasmid #216449: pPOM024_P2_pMPA1
Purpose: Constitutive promoter for gene expression in S. pombe. Part type 2 following the YeastToolkit MoClo grammar.
Depositing lab: Tomáš Pluskal. Depositing organization: Institute of Organic Chemistry and Biochemistry, Academy of Sciences of the Czech Republic. Publication: POMBOX: A Fission Yeast Cloning Toolkit for Molecular and Synthetic Biology. Hebra T, Smrckova H, Elkatmis B, Prevorovsky M, Pluskal T. ACS Synth Biol. 2023 Nov 22. doi: 10.1021/acssynbio.3c00529. PubMed 37991801.
Backbone
  Vector backbone: pYTK001
  Vector type: Yeast Expression, Synthetic Biology
Growth in bacteria
  Bacterial resistance: Chloramphenicol, 25 μg/mL
  Growth temperature: 37°C
  Growth strain: DH5alpha
  Copy number: High Copy
Gene/Insert
  Gene/Insert name: Promoter mpa1
  Species: S. pombe (fission yeast)
  Insert size (bp): 1662
  Mutation: Removal of any BsaI // BsmBI restriction site
  Cloning method: Golden Gate
Terms and licenses: Academic/Nonprofit Terms; Industry Terms: Not Available to Industry
How to cite: pPOM024_P2_pMPA1 was a gift from Tomáš Pluskal (Addgene plasmid # 216449 ; http://n2t.net/addgene:216449 ; RRID:Addgene_216449)
