[The description below was written by a language model from this plasmid's Addgene catalogue record and pLannotate feature annotations shown in this document.]
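Description:
pPOM024_P2_pMPA1 is a Golden Gate part plasmid from the POMBOX fission yeast cloning toolkit, built in the pYTK001 entry backbone of the YeastToolkit MoClo system. It is a storage vector for a single standardized part rather than an expression construct in its own right. The annotated backbone is minimal: a high-copy ColE1/pUC-type origin for propagation in E. coli, and a chloramphenicol acetyltransferase (cat) gene driven by its native promoter and followed by a lambda t0 terminator, which provides chloramphenicol selection. No yeast origin or yeast selectable marker is annotated, consistent with a part that is only maintained in bacteria until it is assembled into a larger construct.

The payload is the Schizosaccharomyces pombe mpa1 promoter, described as a constitutive promoter for gene expression in fission yeast and formatted as a type 2 (promoter) part under the YeastToolkit grammar. Internal BsaI and BsmBI recognition sites were removed so that the part survives the Type IIS digestions used in hierarchical assembly, where it would be joined upstream of a coding sequence part and a terminator part to form a transcription unit.

The catalogue gives the insert size as 1662 bp, whereas the sequenced record is 2,774 nt in total. The space between the lambda t0 terminator and the origin is only about 1.2 kb, so the two figures do not obviously agree. The feature table does not label a promoter in that region. Instead, the automated annotation finds a minus-strand fragment matching the S. pombe ribosomal protein gene rps602 (rps6b). This may reflect genomic sequence neighbouring or overlapping the cloned promoter region, but the record does not explain the relationship.
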