Features (pLannotate 1.2.2; 5 found; start..end, strand, type, name):
    511..608     +  promoter       cat promoter: promoter of the E. coli cat gene encoding chloramphenicol acetyltransferase
    609..1265    +  CDS            cat: CAT_ECOLX - Experimental evidence at protein level: Swiss-Prot protein existence level 1. This enzyme is an effector of chloramphenicol resistance in bacteria. From Escherichia coli. This protein is used as a marker in many commonly used cloning vectors, such as pACYC184.
   1339..1373    +  terminator     lambda t0 terminator: minimal transcription terminator from phage lambda (Scholtissek and Grosse, 1987)
   1391..2032    -  CDS            rps602 (fragment): RS6B_SCHPO - Also known as rps6b. Experimental evidence at protein level: Swiss-Prot protein existence level 1. From Schizosaccharomyces pombe (strain 972 / ATCC 24843) (Fission yeast).
   2613..427     -  rep_origin     ori (across the origin): high-copy-number ColE1/pMB1/pBR322/pUC origin of replication
>Addgene plasmid #216449 | pPOM024_P2_pMPA1 | addgene full sequence | sequence record 432944 | Addgene NGS Result
CTTTCTCCCTTCGGGAAGCGTGGCGCTTTCTCATAGCTCACGCTGTAGGTATCTCAGTTCGGTGTAGGTC
GTTCGCTCCAAGCTGGGCTGTGTGCACGAACCCCCCGTTCAGCCCGACCGCTGCGCCTTATCCGGTAACT
ATCGTCTTGAGTCCAACCCGGTAAGACACGACTTATCGCCACTGGCAGCAGCCACTGGTAACAGGATTAG
CAGAGCGAGGTATGTAGGCGGTGCTACAGAGTTCTTGAAGTGGTGGCCTAACTACGGCTACACTAGAAGA
ACAGTATTTGGTATCTGCGCTCTGCTGAAGCCAGTTACCTTCGGAAAAAGAGTTGGTAGCTCTTGATCCG
GCAAACAAACCACCGCTGGTAGCGGTGGTTTTTTTGTTTGCAAGCAGCAGATTACGCGCAGAAAAAAAGG
ATCTCAAGAAGATCCTTTGATCTTTTCTACGGGGTCTGACGCTCAGTGGAACGAAAACTCACGTTAAGGG
ATTTTGGTCATGATTGATCGGGCACGTAAGAGGTTCCAACTTTCACCATAATGAAATAAGATCACTACCG
GGCGTATTTTTTGAGTTATCGAGATTTTCAGGAGCTAAGGAAGCTAAAATGGAGAAAAAAATCACTGGAT
ATACCACCGTTGATATATCCCAATGGCATCGTAAAGAACATTTTGAGGCATTTCAGTCAGTTGCTCAATG
TACCTATAACCAGACCGTTCAGCTGGATATTACGGCCTTTTTAAAGACCGTAAAGAAAAATAAGCACAAG
TTTTATCCGGCCTTTATTCACATTCTTGCCCGCCTGATGAATGCTCATCCGGAATTTCGTATGGCAATGA
AAGACGGTGAGCTGGTGATATGGGATAGTGTTCACCCTTGTTACACCGTTTTCCATGAGCAAACTGAAAC
GTTTTCATCGCTCTGGAGTGAATACCACGACGATTTCCGGCAGTTTCTACACATATATTCGCAAGATGTG
GCGTGTTACGGTGAAAACCTGGCCTATTTCCCTAAAGGGTTTATTGAGAATATGTTTTTCGTTTCAGCCA
ATCCCTGGGTGAGTTTCACCAGTTTTGATTTAAACGTGGCCAATATGGACAACTTCTTCGCCCCCGTTTT
CACCATGGGCAAATATTATACGCAAGGCGACAAGGTGCTGATGCCGCTGGCGATTCAGGTTCATCATGCC
GTTTGTGATGGCTTCCATGTCGGCAGAATGCTTAATGAATTACAACAGTACTGCGATGAGTGGCAGGGCG
GGGCGTAATTTGATATCGAGCTCGCTTGGACTCCTGTTGATAGATCCAGTAATGACCTCAGAACTCCATC
TGGATTTGTTCAGAACGCTCGGTTGCCGCCGGGCGTTTTTTATTGGTCTGGTCTCACATAGATCTGAGCA
AATTCAGCAGCTTCCTCACGGTTCTTCTCAGCTTGTCTGCGCTTGAGGGCAAAGCGGTGACGCTTGTGTT
GAAGGGTTCTGGGAGTGACAAGACGTTGAATCTTGGGAGCCTTGGTATAGGGCTTCTTGCCCTCCTTTTT
GGGAACGACCTCACGACGAATAACGAATTGGCGAACATCGTCTTCCTTGGACAAGTTGAAGAAACGACGA
ATCTTAGAAGCACGCTTGGGGCCAAGACGCTTGGGAACAGTAACATCGGTCAAACCAGGGATGTCTTGCT
CACCTTGCTTAACAATGGCAAGGGCGAGGACAGCCAAATCTTGACCAACGATGCAACCGCGGACAGACTT
ACGCTTGCGCTCACCATCACGACGAGGACGGTAGCAAGGGTGACCGGCACGGAGTAAAAGACGGACACGG
TGAGGAAGCAAAACACCCTGGAACATTGGGAAACCTTGCTTATCGTTACCACCGGTAATCTTGAAGACAT
AACCAGCAAACTCAGGTCCTACAGAGTCACCTGGGACCTCCTGTCCCATTCTCTTCTCCATAAACACGCG
AAGACGACGGTCATCGTCAATTTCGATCAGCTTTTGAGTACCATTAGCCGGGTAGGAAATGTTCAGCTTC
ATCGTGGCGGTTGGGAAATTCCTATTCTTGTCACATTCTTGATCCTTCAACGCACTTTTTTAAACAGTCA
CAATGTTCGATTAAAAACCCTACCCTGTTTACTTGATCGTCGCCCTTTATATCTTAACAATTCGTTATTT
AAGCTAAACGTATGATTACGTACTGCAATATCCGCGATTACGATAAATCCCACATCAGTTAGCTATATCT
GTAAATCAGATTACCACTCCCTTACAGATATGTTGTAAGTAATAACACTGCGGTAGGATTCTCGTTACGG
TGGTAAATAACTACTTCGAGATTGGCTAGAGCTAGATAAAACTTTGGTCTTCTATAAATTATCTTTTATT
TTATTTTTTTTATTTGGAAAACGTTTATGTAATGGTCAACAAACACTCGTATTTTAGTATGTTTTTGAGC
AATCATGGAATTTTTATGCAATATTTGTAAATCGCTAACAGAAACCCCCGTTTGAGACCGACTACGGTTA
TCCACAGAATCAGGGGATAACGCAGGAAAGAACATGTGAGCAAAAGGCCAGCAAAAGGCCAGGAACCGTA
AAAAGGCCGCGTTGCTGGCGTTTTTCCATAGGCTCCGCCCCCCTGACGAGCATCACAAAAATCGACGCTC
AAGTCAGAGGTGGCGAAACCCGACAGGACTATAAAGATACCAGGCGTTTCCCCCTGGAAGCTCCCTCGTG
CGCTCTCCTGTTCCGACCCTGCCGCTTACCGGATACCTGTCCGC
